>Addgene plasmid #59280 | pLV-Enh eGFP Reporter-muKC2-IGR11 | depositor partial sequence | sequence record 93565 | pLV-Enh eGFP Reporter-muKC2-IGR11 sequence 1142 bps
NNNNNNNNNNGNTTTTATTTTGACTGATAGTGACCTGTTCGTTGCAACAAATTGATGAGCAATGCTTTTT
TATAATGCCAACTTTGTACAAAAAAGCAGGCTTTTGGACCAACTGACTCCAGACCCTCACAATCCTCTCT
AATCCTCTAATCTCCCACTATCTAGTTTGCACGGAGCATGGCTGTAGCTCCTGGTAGGAGAGTGCATATC
AGAGTGGGAGAGGAGGCCTGAGGGGAGGGAGCCGCAGCCCACCCCTGTGTCGCCCGTTGAGCTTTCTCCT
AGTTAAACCTGCAGTGCAAGTTCCCTCCCCTTCTGCGGGATGAGGGAATGCAGGGCCTGGGGGAAGGTCC
ACTTCCTTCTTCCCCCAACCCCAGACATTCCCCCCAGTCCACTCCTCACCCCACGGTTCAACCTCCTCTT
TTCTGGTCTTTGTTCTGAAAGCTCCTTGGCTGGCCGCCTCGCTCTTCCCTTCCCCCCAACCCCCATCCCC
CGGCCTGGCTTTGCTACTGCTCCATCCCCTTCTTCACCTGGCCACCCACAGCCCCGAGGCCCAGCCCCGG
GGATCTTGGATCGAAACTATTCCCTCACGCCACTCTCCCCAACCCTTCTAAAGCCTGTCAGGCCGAGCTT
TAAGGCCCGATTCCAGAAAAATCAGGTACTGCTGGGAAAAGGGCAAGCTGGCACCGGACTCTGGAGGTCG
GTATTTGCTCGGATGCCGCAAGAGGTCAGGAATGCGACCATCTACGTTAGCTGTGAGATAAGGAGATACT
GCAGCTCTTCGGCCACACAGCAAACCTTCCCACCACAGACGGACCAGCACTGCAGGGGTGTGGCAGGATC
AAAGCAGGATCTACCCAGGGGCTTAAAGAAGAATTCTAGGGTCTTCTAGTCATTACTGAAAGAAACCCAG
CTTTCTTGTACAAAGTTGGCATTATAAGAAAGCATTGCTTATCAATTTGTTGCAACGAACAGGTCACTAT
CAGTCAAAATAAAATCATTATTTGCCATCCAGCTGATATCCCCNANNNNGAGTCGTANTACATGNNNNTA
GCTGTTTCCTNNNGCTNNNGNNNGTGNNNTCAAAATNNNNTGATGTTACNTTGCNNNNAANAAAAAATNN
NNNTNNTCNTGNANNANNNNNN
