>Addgene plasmid #59280 | pLV-Enh eGFP Reporter-muKC2-IGR11 | addgene partial sequence | sequence record 95659 | pRRL5primeMCS-F 5'-tgaacggatctcgacggtat-3'
GTGCAGGGGAAAGAATAGTAGACATAATAGCAACAGACATACAAACTAAAGAATTACAAAAACAAATTAC
AAAAATTCAAAATTTTATCGATCACGAGACTAGCCTCGAGAAGCTTGATATCGAATTCCATCACAAGTTT
GTACAAAAAAGCAGGCTTTTGGACCAACTGACTCCAGACCCTCACAATCCTCTCTAATCCTCTAATCTCC
CACTATCTAGTTTGCACGGAGCATGGCTGTAGCTCCTGGTAGGAGAGTGCATATCAGAGTGGGAGAGGAG
GCCTGAGGGGAGGGAGCCGCAGCCCACCCCTGTGTCGCCCGTTGAGCTTTCTCCTAGTTAAACCTGCAGT
GCAAGTTCCCTCCCCTTCTGCGGGATGAGGGAATGCAGGGCCTGGGGGAAGGTCCACTTCCTTCTTCCCC
CAACCCCAGACATTCCCCCCAGTCCACTCCTCACCCCACGGTTCAACCTCCTCTTTTCTGGTCTTTGTTC
TGAAAGCTCCTTGGCTGGCCGCCTCGCTCTTCCCTTCCCCCCAACCCCCATCCCCCGGCCTGGCTTTGCT
ACTGCTCCATCCCCTTCTTCACCTGGCCACCCACAGCCCCGAGGCCCAGCCCCGGGGATCTTGGATCGAA
ACTATTCCCTCACGCCACTCT
