>Addgene plasmid #59280 | pLV-Enh eGFP Reporter-muKC2-IGR11 | addgene partial sequence | sequence record 95674 | EGFP-N 5'-CGTCGCCGTCCAGCTCGACCAG-3'
CTACCATGGTGGCGACCGGTGCGCTCCGCGGCGTGGATGCTCCGGGGAAAGTTGCGCTCCGCGGCAGGGA
TGCTCCTGGGAAGGTTGCGCTCCGCGGCAGGGATGCTCTGGGGAAGGCTGGTCCTGGCCGAGGATCGGGA
ACGCGCCGCTCGCTCTGCTTCTCTTGTCTTCGCTTGTCTCTGGATGGAACCAGATTTGGTTCTGAGTAGC
TGTCAGCGTCTGGTGACCTGCTCGCCGCCCTGCGCCTTTAAGGAGTCTTCACCGGCCCCGCCCACTCTCC
GCTGGGCCAATCAGCGAGCCGGAGGAGGCCTTGGGGCCAGGAATCTTCCAGCAGTTTCGCGTCTGGTGGA
GCTTCCCCGCCTCCCTTGAGTAATCGGAGTTGTGGGTTCCGCCCTTGTCCAGAACTCTCCAGAGGTTTCT
GGGGTTCACTGGAGAGTACGGATTCCTGAGGGGGAGGGTGTGGGGAAGTGCTGGTGCTACTAGTGACACT
GTTGCTATGGCGACGCATTACTAAGGCCTGTGTGGAATGGACAAGAAAGATCACCTCTAGCTCGGTGTTG
TGTACAGTTTGTTGTGATTTG
