[The description below was written by a language model from this plasmid's Addgene catalogue record.]
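Description:
pLV-Enh eGFP Reporter-muKC2-IGR11 is a lentiviral enhancer-reporter plasmid of about 8.8 kb, built to test whether a candidate regulatory element can drive transcription in a given cell type. It derives from the Brachyury-eGFP lentiviral vector, in which the original Brachyury promoter was removed and replaced with the minimal mouse Hsp68 promoter. A minimal promoter of this kind has little activity by itself, so eGFP expression depends largely on the enhancer placed next to it, and fluorescence serves as the readout of enhancer function. The plasmid is maintained in bacteria as a high-copy construct under ampicillin selection, in a recombination-deficient strain of the type commonly used to keep the repeated lentiviral LTR sequences stable.

The test element is a 799 bp mouse genomic fragment from the intergenic region of the keratin type II cluster on chromosome 15, roughly 2 kb upstream of Krt18, which the depositor describes as an identified enhancer. It was introduced by Gateway recombination. The depositor notes that the final plasmid is the post-recombination product, so the insert is flanked by attB sites rather than the attR sites that the plasmid map suggests.

Because the reporter cassette sits in a lentiviral backbone, it can be packaged into virus and integrated into a range of cell types, allowing enhancer activity to be compared across them. No feature table accompanies the record, so details such as the LTR configuration, any additional viral elements, or a mammalian selection marker are not stated.
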