Addgene plasmid #59280: pLV-Enh eGFP Reporter-muKC2-IGR11
Purpose: Lentiviral GFP reporter for testing enhancer activity in different cell types. Insert is an enhancer identified in the intergenic region of the keratin type II cluster.
Depositing lab: Benjamin Yu. Depositing organization: University of California, San Diego (UCSD).
Backbone
  Vector backbone: Brachyury-eGFP
  Backbone size w/o insert (bp): 7967
  Total vector size (bp): 8766
  Modifications to backbone: Original vector is Brachyury-eGFP (Kita-Matsuo et al. 2009) with the Brachyury promoter cloned out and replaced with the minimal Hsp68 promoter from the Hsp68-lacZ-Gateway plasmid (Pennacchio et al. 2006)
  Vector type: Lentiviral
Growth in bacteria
  Bacterial resistance: Ampicillin, 100 μg/mL
  Growth temperature: 37°C
  Growth strain: Stbl3
  Copy number: High Copy
Gene/Insert
  Gene/Insert name: Intergenic 2kb upstream krt18 (alt name: mm9 chr15:101855600-101856399)
  Species: M. musculus (mouse)
  Insert size (bp): 799
  Promoter: Mu Hsp68 minimal promoter
  Cloning method: Gateway Cloning
  Sequencing primers: 5′ GGGCCGCATTAACTTGAG; 3′ TCTTTCAGTAATGACTAGAAGACCCT
Terms and licenses: Academic/Nonprofit Terms; Industry Terms: Not Available to Industry
Depositor comments: Please note that the final plasmid sequence is post-Gateway recombination. The plasmid contains attB sites (not attR sites as the map implies).
How to cite: pLV-Enh eGFP Reporter-muKC2-IGR11 was a gift from Benjamin Yu (Addgene plasmid # 59280 ; http://n2t.net/addgene:59280 ; RRID:Addgene_59280)
